>Addgene plasmid #44909 | Measles V-FLAG | depositor partial sequence | sequence record 67654 | Measles V-FLAG sequence 933 bps
ATGGACTACAAAGACGATGACGATAAAGGATCTATGGCAGAAGAGCAGGCACGCCATGTCAAAAACGGAC
TGGAATGCATCCGGGCTCTCAAGGCCGAGCCCATCGGCTCACTGGCCATCGAGGAAGCTATGGCAGCATG
GTCAGAAATATCAGACAACCCAGGACAGGAGCGAGCCACCTGCAGGGAAGAGAAGGCAGGCAGTTCGGGT
CTCAGCAAACCATGCCTCTCAGCAATTGGATCAACTGAAGGCGGTGCACCTCGCATCCGCGGTCAGGGAC
CTGGAGAGAGCGATGACGACGCTGAAACTTTGGGAATCCCCCCAAGAAATCTCCAGGCATCAAGCACTGG
GTTACAGTGTTATTATGTTTATGATCACAGCGGTGAAGCGGTTAAGGGAATCCAAGATGCTGACTCTATC
ATGGTTCAATCAGGCCTTGATGGTGATAGCACCCTCTCAGGAGGAGACAATGAATCTGAAAACAGCGATG
TGGATATTGGCGAACCTGATACCGAGGGATATGCTATCACTGACCGGGGATCTGCTCCCATCTCTATGGG
GTTCAGGGCTTCTGATGTTGAAACTGCAGAAGGAGGGGAGATCCACGAGCTCCTGAGACTCCAATCCAGA
GGCAACAACTTTCCGAAGCTTGGGAAAACTCTCAATGTTCCTCCGCCCCCGGACCCCGGTAGGGCCAGCA
CTTCCGGGACACCCATTAAAAAGGGGCACAGACGCGAGATTAGCCTCATTTGGAACGGAGATCGCGTCTT
TATTGACAGGTGGTGCAACCCAATGTGCTCGAAAGTCACCCTCGGAACCATCAGGGCCAGGTGCACCTGC
GGGGAATGTCCCCGAGTGTGTGAGCAATGCCGCACTGATACAGGAGTGGACACCCGAATCTGGTACCACA
ATCTCCCCGAGATCCCAGAATAA
