>Addgene plasmid #44909 | Measles V-FLAG | addgene partial sequence | sequence record 71409 | EF1a-F 5'-TCAAGCCTCAGACAGTGGTTC-3'
GAGGATTCTCTAGAGGATCTACCACCATGGACTACAAAGACGATGACGATAAAGGATCTATGGCAGAAGA
GCAGGCACGCCATGTCAAAAACGGACTGGAATGCATCCGGGCTCTCAAGGCCGAGCCCATCGGCTCACTG
GCCATCGAGGAAGCTATGGCAGCATGGTCAGAAATATCAGACAACCCAGGACAGGAGCGAGCCACCTGCA
GGGAAGAGAAGGCAGGCAGTTCGGGTCTCAGCAAACCATGCCTCTCAGCAATTGGATCAACTGAAGGCGG
TGCACCTCGCATCCGCGGTCAGGGACCTGGAGAGAGCGATGACGACGCTGAAACTTTGGGAATCCCCCCA
AGAAATCTCCAGGCATCAAGCACTGGGTTACAGTGTTATTATGTTTATGATCACAGCGGTGAAGCGGTTA
AGGGAATCCAAGATGCTGACTCTATCATGGTTCAATCAGGCCTTGATGGTGATAGCACCCTCTCAGGAGG
AGACAATGAATCTGAAAACAGCGATGTGGATATTGGCGAACCTGATACCGAGGGATATGCTATCACTGAC
CGGGGATCTGCTCCCATCTCTATGGGGTTCAGGGCTTCTGATGTTGAAACTGCAGAAGGAGGGGAGATCC
ACGAGCTCCTGAGACTCCAATCCAGAGGCAACAACTTTCCGAAGCTTGGGAAAACTCTCAATGTTCCTCC
GCCCCCGGACCCCGGTAGGGCCAGCACTTCCGGGACACCCATTAAAAAGGGGCACAGACGCGAGATTAGC
CTCATTTGGAACGGAGATCGCGTCTTTA
