[The description below was written by a language model from this plasmid's Addgene catalogue record.]
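Description:
Measles V-FLAG is a plasmid built on the pEF-FLAG backbone for expressing the measles virus V protein with an N-terminal FLAG epitope supplied by the vector. The insert, recorded as roughly 900 bp, derives from the viral P/V/C gene, the locus that encodes the phosphoprotein along with the accessory V and C proteins. It was placed into the backbone by restriction cloning between BglII and NotI sites, and the record does not say whether those sites survived. The backbone is listed as about 5.4 kb and the complete plasmid as about 6.2 kb.

The record does not explicitly state the vector type or promoter, but the backbone name and the use of an EF1a forward sequencing primer suggest that expression is driven by the human EF-1α promoter, a strong constitutive promoter commonly used in mammalian cells. No mammalian selection marker, polyadenylation signal or origin of replication is listed, and no feature table is available to confirm these elements. In bacteria the plasmid is maintained at high copy number under ampicillin selection.

The associated publication concerns interference with STAT proteins and suppression of cytokine signal transduction by the measles V protein. The construct therefore fits studies in which V is expressed in cultured cells to examine its effects on cytokine or interferon signalling. The FLAG tag allows detection by immunoblot or immunofluorescence and recovery of V-containing complexes by immunoprecipitation.
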