Addgene plasmid #44909: Measles V-FLAG
Depositing lab: Curt Horvath. Publication: STAT protein interference and suppression of cytokine signal transduction by measles virus V protein. Palosaari H, Parisien JP, Rodriguez JJ, Ulane CM, Horvath CM. J Virol. 2003 Jul;77(13):7635-44. 10.1128/JVI.77.13.7635-7644.2003 PubMed 12805463.
Backbone
  Vector backbone: pEF-FLAG
  Backbone size w/o insert (bp): 5358
  Total vector size (bp): 6200
Growth in bacteria
  Bacterial resistance: Ampicillin, 100 μg/mL
  Growth temperature: 37°C
  Growth strain: DH5alpha
  Copy number: High Copy
Gene/Insert
  Gene/Insert name: MeV
  Insert size (bp): 900
  GenBank ID: Q9IC37.1
  Entrez Gene: P/V/C (a.k.a. MeVgp2, P)
  Tag / fusion protein: FLAG (N terminal on backbone)
  Cloning method: Restriction Enzyme; 5′ cloning site BglII (unknown if destroyed); 3′ cloning site NotI (unknown if destroyed)
  Sequencing primers: 5′ EF1a-F; 3′ ??
Terms and licenses: Academic/Nonprofit Terms; Industry Terms: Not Available to Industry
How to cite: Measles V-FLAG was a gift from Curt Horvath (Addgene plasmid # 44909 ; http://n2t.net/addgene:44909 ; RRID:Addgene_44909)
